Addgene plasmid #15839: pMOR22-2-ISH
Depositing lab: Peter Mombaerts. Depositing organization: Rockefeller University. Publication: Differential impact of Lhx2 deficiency on expression of class I and class II odorant receptor genes in mouse. Hirota J, Omura M, Mombaerts P. Mol Cell Neurosci. 2007 Apr . 34(4):679-88. 10.1016/j.mcn.2007.01.014 PubMed 17350283.
Backbone
  Vector backbone: pGEM-T Easy
  Backbone manufacturer: promega
  Backbone size w/o insert (bp): 3015
  Vector type: cloning vector
Growth in bacteria
  Bacterial resistance: Ampicillin, 100 μg/mL
  Growth temperature: 37°C
  Growth strain: DH5alpha
  Copy number: High Copy
Gene/Insert
  Gene/Insert name: MOR22-2 (alt name: Olfr693)
  Species: M. musculus (mouse)
  Insert size (bp): 513
  GenBank ID: NM_013621
  Entrez Gene: Olfr69 (a.k.a. 3'[b]3, 3'beta3, MOR22-2)
  Cloning method: Restriction Enzyme
  Sequencing primers: 5′ M13 reverse, SP6; 3′ M13, T7
Terms and licenses: Academic/Nonprofit Terms; Industry Terms: Not Available to Industry
How to cite: pMOR22-2-ISH was a gift from Peter Mombaerts (Addgene plasmid # 15839 ; http://n2t.net/addgene:15839 ; RRID:Addgene_15839)
