[The description below was written by a language model from this plasmid's Addgene catalogue record.]
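Description:
pMOR22-2-ISH is a small bacterial cloning plasmid built on the commercial pGEM-T Easy backbone (about 3.0 kb without insert), carrying a 513 bp fragment of the mouse odorant receptor gene MOR22-2. It is a high-copy plasmid propagated in standard E. coli cloning strains under ampicillin selection. The record lists it simply as a cloning vector; it contains no mammalian expression elements, reporters or tags according to the information given, and no feature table is provided, so the exact orientation and boundaries of the insert within the receptor transcript are not stated. The gene naming in the record is slightly inconsistent, giving the alternative name as Olfr693 while the linked gene entry is Olfr69; both are associated there with the MOR22-2 designation.

The listed sequencing primers (M13 reverse and SP6 on one side, M13 forward and T7 on the other) reflect the usual pGEM-T Easy layout, in which the multiple cloning site is flanked by opposing SP6 and T7 phage RNA polymerase promoters. This arrangement allows in vitro transcription of either strand of the insert after linearisation, producing antisense or sense RNA. Together with the "ISH" suffix in the name and the associated study of class I and class II odorant receptor gene expression in Lhx2-deficient mice, this suggests the plasmid serves as a template for riboprobes to detect MOR22-2 mRNA by in situ hybridisation in olfactory tissue. The record does not state this purpose explicitly, nor which promoter yields the antisense probe.
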