>Addgene plasmid #15839 | pMOR22-2-ISH | depositor partial sequence | sequence record 8377 | Author sequence
GATAGGTATGTGGCTATGTGCAACCCCCTCAGACATGCTACTATCTTCTCTCCACAACTCACCACTTGCC
TTGGAGCTGGTGCATTACTGAGGTCTCTCATTACCACATTTCCATTGATATTGCTCATCAAATGTCGCCT
TAAGTACTTTCGAACTACCATTATCTCCCACTCGTACTGTGAACACATGGCCATTGTGAAATTGGCAGCT
CAAGATATCAGAATCAACAAGATATGTGGCCTCCTTGTTGCCTTTGCCATCTTAGGGTTTGACATAGTCT
TCATTACCTTCTCCTATGTGCGAATCTTCATCACGGTCTTCCAGCTGCCCCAGAAGGAGGCTCGATTCAA
AGCCTTCAATACCTGCATTGCTCACATCTGTGTCTTCCTGCAGTTCTACCTTCTGGCCTTCTTCTCTTTC
TTCACACACAGGTTTGGGGCTCACATACCCCCCTATGTGCACATCCTCCTGTCAGACCTTTACCTGTTAG
TCCCACCTTTTCTGAATCCCTTT
