>Addgene plasmid #15839 | pMOR22-2-ISH | addgene partial sequence | sequence record 22575 | 15839 with M13F
GCCCGACGTCGCATGCTCCCGGCCGCCATGGCGGCCGCGGGAATTCGATTAAGGCTGTAGATAAAGGGAT
TCAGAAAAGGTGGGACTAACAGGTAAAGGTCTGACAGGAGGATGTGCACATAGGGGGGTATGTGAGCCCC
AAACCTGTGTGTGAAGAAAGAGAAGAAGGCCAGAAGGTAGAACTGCAGGAAGACACAGATGTGAGCAATG
CAGGTATTGAAGGCTTTGAATCGAGCCTCCTTCTGGGGCAGCTGGAAGACCGTGATGAAGATTCGCACAT
AGGAGAAGGTAATGAAGACTATGTCAAACCCTAAGATGGCAAAGGCAACAAGGAGGCCACATATCTTGTT
GATTCTGATATCTTGAGCTGCCAATTTCACAATGGCCATGTGTTCACAGTACGAGTGGGAGATAATGGTA
GTTCGAAAGTACTTAAGGCGACATTTGATGAGCAATATCAATGGAAATGTGGTAATGAGAGACCTCAGTA
ATGCACCAGCTCCAAGGCAAGTGGTGAGTTGTGGAGAGAAGATAGTAGCATGTCTGAGGGGGTTGCACAT
AGCCACATACCTATCATACGCAATCACTAGTGAATTCGCGGCCGCCTGCAGGTCGACCATATGGGAGAGC
TCCCAACGCGTTGGATGCATAGCTTGAGTATTCTATAGTGTCACCTAAATAGCTTGGCGTAATCATGGTC
ATAGCTGTTTCCTGTGTGAAATTGTTATCCGCTCACAATTCCACACAACATACGAGCCGGAAGCATAAAG
TGTAAAGCCTGGGGTGCCTAATGAGTGAGCTAACTCACATTAATTGCGTTGCGCTCACTGCCCGCT
